>Addgene plasmid #175877 | OVOL2.2.2-gDNA | addgene full sequence | sequence record 346194 | Addgene NGS Result
GGGGCGAGGCGGAGAGGTGCGGCGGCAGCCAATCAGAGCGGCGCGCTCCGAAAGTTTCCTTTTATGGCGA
GGCGGCGGCGGCGGCGGCCCTATAAAAAGCGAAGCGCGCGGCGGGCGGGAGTCGCTGCGCGCTGCCTTCG
CCCCGTGCCCCGCTCCGCCGCCGCCTCGCGCCGCCCGCCCCGGCTCTGACTGACCGCGTTACTCCCACAG
GTGAGCGGGCGGGACGGCCCTTCTCCTCCGGGCTGTAATTAGCTGAGCAAGAGGTAAGGGTTTAAGGGAT
GGTTGGTTGGTGGGGTATTAATGTTTAATTACCTGGAGCACCTGCCTGAAATCACTTTTTTTCAGGTTGG
ACCGGTGCCACCATGGACTATAAGGACCACGACGGAGACTACAAGGATCATGATATTGATTACAAAGACG
ATGACGATAAGATGGCCCCAAAGAAGAAGCGGAAGGTCGGTATCCACGGAGTCCCAGCAGCCGACAAGAA
GTACAGCATCGGCCTGGCCATCGGCACCAACTCTGTGGGCTGGGCCGTGATCACCGACGAGTACAAGGTG
CCCAGCAAGAAATTCAAGGTGCTGGGCAACACCGACCGGCACAGCATCAAGAAGAACCTGATCGGAGCCC
TGCTGTTCGACAGCGGCGAAACAGCCGAGGCCACCCGGCTGAAGAGAACCGCCAGAAGAAGATACACCAG
ACGGAAGAACCGGATCTGCTATCTGCAAGAGATCTTCAGCAACGAGATGGCCAAGGTGGACGACAGCTTC
TTCCACAGACTGGAAGAGTCCTTCCTGGTGGAAGAGGATAAGAAGCACGAGCGGCACCCCATCTTCGGCA
ACATCGTGGACGAGGTGGCCTACCACGAGAAGTACCCCACCATCTACCACCTGAGAAAGAAACTGGTGGA
CAGCACCGACAAGGCCGACCTGCGGCTGATCTATCTGGCCCTGGCCCACATGATCAAGTTCCGGGGCCAC
TTCCTGATCGAGGGCGACCTGAACCCCGACAACAGCGACGTGGACAAGCTGTTCATCCAGCTGGTGCAGA
CCTACAACCAGCTGTTCGAGGAAAACCCCATCAACGCCAGCGGCGTGGACGCCAAGGCCATCCTGTCTGC
CAGACTGAGCAAGAGCAGACGGCTGGAAAATCTGATCGCCCAGCTGCCCGGCGAGAAGAAGAATGGCCTG
TTCGGCAACCTGATTGCCCTGAGCCTGGGCCTGACCCCCAACTTCAAGAGCAACTTCGACCTGGCCGAGG
ATGCCAAACTGCAGCTGAGCAAGGACACCTACGACGACGACCTGGACAACCTGCTGGCCCAGATCGGCGA
CCAGTACGCCGACCTGTTTCTGGCCGCCAAGAACCTGTCCGACGCCATCCTGCTGAGCGACATCCTGAGA
GTGAACACCGAGATCACCAAGGCCCCCCTGAGCGCCTCTATGATCAAGAGATACGACGAGCACCACCAGG
ACCTGACCCTGCTGAAAGCTCTCGTGCGGCAGCAGCTGCCTGAGAAGTACAAAGAGATTTTCTTCGACCA
GAGCAAGAACGGCTACGCCGGCTACATTGACGGCGGAGCCAGCCAGGAAGAGTTCTACAAGTTCATCAAG
CCCATCCTGGAAAAGATGGACGGCACCGAGGAACTGCTCGTGAAGCTGAACAGAGAGGACCTGCTGCGGA
AGCAGCGGACCTTCGACAACGGCAGCATCCCCCACCAGATCCACCTGGGAGAGCTGCACGCCATTCTGCG
GCGGCAGGAAGATTTTTACCCATTCCTGAAGGACAACCGGGAAAAGATCGAGAAGATCCTGACCTTCCGC
ATCCCCTACTACGTGGGCCCTCTGGCCAGGGGAAACAGCAGATTCGCCTGGATGACCAGAAAGAGCGAGG
AAACCATCACCCCCTGGAACTTCGAGGAAGTGGTGGACAAGGGCGCTTCCGCCCAGAGCTTCATCGAGCG
GATGACCAACTTCGATAAGAACCTGCCCAACGAGAAGGTGCTGCCCAAGCACAGCCTGCTGTACGAGTAC
TTCACCGTGTATAACGAGCTGACCAAAGTGAAATACGTGACCGAGGGAATGAGAAAGCCCGCCTTCCTGA
GCGGCGAGCAGAAAAAGGCCATCGTGGACCTGCTGTTCAAGACCAACCGGAAAGTGACCGTGAAGCAGCT
GAAAGAGGACTACTTCAAGAAAATCGAGTGCTTCGACTCCGTGGAAATCTCCGGCGTGGAAGATCGGTTC
AACGCCTCCCTGGGCACATACCACGATCTGCTGAAAATTATCAAGGACAAGGACTTCCTGGACAATGAGG
AAAACGAGGACATTCTGGAAGATATCGTGCTGACCCTGACACTGTTTGAGGACAGAGAGATGATCGAGGA
ACGGCTGAAAACCTATGCCCACCTGTTCGACGACAAAGTGATGAAGCAGCTGAAGCGGCGGAGATACACC
GGCTGGGGCAGGCTGAGCCGGAAGCTGATCAACGGCATCCGGGACAAGCAGTCCGGCAAGACAATCCTGG
ATTTCCTGAAGTCCGACGGCTTCGCCAACAGAAACTTCATGCAGCTGATCCACGACGACAGCCTGACCTT
TAAAGAGGACATCCAGAAAGCCCAGGTGTCCGGCCAGGGCGATAGCCTGCACGAGCACATTGCCAATCTG
GCCGGCAGCCCCGCCATTAAGAAGGGCATCCTGCAGACAGTGAAGGTGGTGGACGAGCTCGTGAAAGTGA
TGGGCCGGCACAAGCCCGAGAACATCGTGATCGAAATGGCCAGAGAGAACCAGACCACCCAGAAGGGACA
GAAGAACAGCCGCGAGAGAATGAAGCGGATCGAAGAGGGCATCAAAGAGCTGGGCAGCCAGATCCTGAAA
GAACACCCCGTGGAAAACACCCAGCTGCAGAACGAGAAGCTGTACCTGTACTACCTGCAGAATGGGCGGG
ATATGTACGTGGACCAGGAACTGGACATCAACCGGCTGTCCGACTACGATGTGGACCATATCGTGCCTCA
GAGCTTTCTGAAGGACGACTCCATCGACAACAAGGTGCTGACCAGAAGCGACAAGAACCGGGGCAAGAGC
GACAACGTGCCCTCCGAAGAGGTCGTGAAGAAGATGAAGAACTACTGGCGGCAGCTGCTGAACGCCAAGC
TGATTACCCAGAGAAAGTTCGACAATCTGACCAAGGCCGAGAGAGGCGGCCTGAGCGAACTGGATAAGGC
CGGCTTCATCAAGAGACAGCTGGTGGAAACCCGGCAGATCACAAAGCACGTGGCACAGATCCTGGACTCC
CGGATGAACACTAAGTACGACGAGAATGACAAGCTGATCCGGGAAGTGAAAGTGATCACCCTGAAGTCCA
AGCTGGTGTCCGATTTCCGGAAGGATTTCCAGTTTTACAAAGTGCGCGAGATCAACAACTACCACCACGC
CCACGACGCCTACCTGAACGCCGTCGTGGGAACCGCCCTGATCAAAAAGTACCCTAAGCTGGAAAGCGAG
TTCGTGTACGGCGACTACAAGGTGTACGACGTGCGGAAGATGATCGCCAAGAGCGAGCAGGAAATCGGCA
AGGCTACCGCCAAGTACTTCTTCTACAGCAACATCATGAACTTTTTCAAGACCGAGATTACCCTGGCCAA
CGGCGAGATCCGGAAGCGGCCTCTGATCGAGACAAACGGCGAAACCGGGGAGATCGTGTGGGATAAGGGC
CGGGATTTTGCCACCGTGCGGAAAGTGCTGAGCATGCCCCAAGTGAATATCGTGAAAAAGACCGAGGTGC
AGACAGGCGGCTTCAGCAAAGAGTCTATCCTGCCCAAGAGGAACAGCGATAAGCTGATCGCCAGAAAGAA
GGACTGGGACCCTAAGAAGTACGGCGGCTTCGACAGCCCCACCGTGGCCTATTCTGTGCTGGTGGTGGCC
AAAGTGGAAAAGGGCAAGTCCAAGAAACTGAAGAGTGTGAAAGAGCTGCTGGGGATCACCATCATGGAAA
GAAGCAGCTTCGAGAAGAATCCCATCGACTTTCTGGAAGCCAAGGGCTACAAAGAAGTGAAAAAGGACCT
GATCATCAAGCTGCCTAAGTACTCCCTGTTCGAGCTGGAAAACGGCCGGAAGAGAATGCTGGCCTCTGCC
GGCGAACTGCAGAAGGGAAACGAACTGGCCCTGCCCTCCAAATATGTGAACTTCCTGTACCTGGCCAGCC
ACTATGAGAAGCTGAAGGGCTCCCCCGAGGATAATGAGCAGAAACAGCTGTTTGTGGAACAGCACAAGCA
CTACCTGGACGAGATCATCGAGCAGATCAGCGAGTTCTCCAAGAGAGTGATCCTGGCCGACGCTAATCTG
GACAAAGTGCTGTCCGCCTACAACAAGCACCGGGATAAGCCCATCAGAGAGCAGGCCGAGAATATCATCC
ACCTGTTTACCCTGACCAATCTGGGAGCCCCTGCCGCCTTCAAGTACTTTGACACCACCATCGACCGGAA
GAGGTACACCAGCACCAAAGAGGTGCTGGACGCCACCCTGATCCACCAGAGCATCACCGGCCTGTACGAG
ACACGGATCGACCTGTCTCAGCTGGGAGGCGACAAAAGGCCGGCGGCCACGAAAAAGGCCGGCCAGGCAA
AAAAGAAAAAGGAATTCGGCAGTGGAGAGGGCAGAGGAAGTCTGCTAACATGCGGTGACGTCGAGGAGAA
TCCTGGCCCAATGACCGAGTACAAGCCCACGGTGCGCCTCGCCACCCGCGACGACGTCCCCAGGGCCGTA
CGCACCCTCGCCGCCGCGTTCGCCGACTACCCCGCCACGCGCCACACCGTCGATCCGGACCGCCACATCG
AGCGGGTCACCGAGCTGCAAGAACTCTTCCTCACGCGCGTCGGGCTCGACATCGGCAAGGTGTGGGTCGC
GGACGACGGCGCCGCGGTGGCGGTCTGGACCACGCCGGAGAGCGTCGAAGCGGGGGCGGTGTTCGCCGAG
ATCGGCCCGCGCATGGCCGAGTTGAGCGGTTCCCGGCTGGCCGCGCAGCAACAGATGGAAGGCCTCCTGG
CGCCGCACCGGCCCAAGGAGCCCGCGTGGTTCCTGGCCACCGTCGGAGTCTCGCCCGACCACCAGGGCAA
GGGTCTGGGCAGCGCCGTCGTGCTCCCCGGAGTGGAGGCGGCCGAGCGCGCCGGGGTGCCCGCCTTCCTG
GAGACCTCCGCGCCCCGCAACCTCCCCTTCTACGAGCGGCTCGGCTTCACCGTCACCGCCGACGTCGAGG
TGCCCGAAGGACCGCGCACCTGGTGCATGACCCGCAAGCCCGGTGCCTGAGAATTCTAACTAGAGCTCGC
TGATCAGCCTCGACTGTGCCTTCTAGTTGCCAGCCATCTGTTGTTTGCCCCTCCCCCGTGCCTTCCTTGA
CCCTGGAAGGTGCCACTCCCACTGTCCTTTCCTAATAAAATGAGGAAATTGCATCGCATTGTCTGAGTAG
GTGTCATTCTATTCTGGGGGGTGGGGTGGGGCAGGACAGCAAGGGGGAGGATTGGGAAGAGAATAGCAGG
CATGCTGGGGAGCGGCCGCAGGAACCCCTAGTGATGGAGTTGGCCACTCCCTCTCTGCGCGCTCGCTCGC
TCACTGAGGCCGGGCGACCAAAGGTCGCCCGACGCCCGGGCTTTGCCCGGGCGGCCTCAGTGAGCGAGCG
AGCGCGCAGCTGCCTGCAGGGGCGCCTGATGCGGTATTTTCTCCTTACGCATCTGTGCGGTATTTCACAC
CGCATA
[95 nt withheld, positions 5747-5841]
T
[46 nt withheld, positions 5843-5888]
C
[141 nt withheld, positions 5890-6030]
CCTTTGACGTTGGAGTCCACGTTCTTT
[37 nt withheld, positions 6058-6094]
ACTCTATCTCGGGCTATTCTTTTGATTTATAAGGGATTTTGCCGATTTCGGTCTATTGGTTAAAAAATGA
GCTGATTTAACAAAAATTTAACGCGAATTTTAACAAAATATTAACGTTTACAATTTTATGGTGCACTCTC
AGTACAATCTGCTCTGATGCCGCATAGTTAAGCCAGCCCCGACACCCGCCAACACCCGCTGACGCGCCCT
GACGGGCTTGTCTGCTCCCGGCATCCGCTTACAGACAAGCTGTGACCGTCTCCGGGAGCTGCATGTGTCA
GAGGTTTTCACCGTCATCACCGAAACGCGCGAGACGAAAGGGCCTCGTGATACGCCTATTTTTATAGGTT
AATGTCATGATAATAATGGTTTCTTAGACGTCAGGTGGCACTTTTCGGGGAAATGTGCGCGGAACCCCTA
TTTGTTTATTTTTCTAAATACATTCAAATATGTATCCGCTCATGAGACAATAACCCTGATAAATGCTTCA
ATAATATTGAAAAAGGAAGAGTATGAGTATTCAACATTTCCGTGTCGCCCTTATTCCCTTTTTTGCGGCA
TTTTGCCTTCCTGTTTTTGCTCACCCAGAAACGCTGGTGAAAGTAAAAGATGCTGAAGATCAGTTGGGTG
CACGAGTGGGTTACATCGAACTGGATCTCAACAGCGGTAAGATCCTTGAGAGTTTTCGCCCCGAAGAACG
TTTTCCAATGATGAGCACTTTTAAAGTTCTGCTATGTGGCGCGGTATTATCCCGTATTGACGCCGGGCAA
GAGCAACTCGGTCGCCGCATACACTATTCTCAGAATGACTTGGTTGAGTACTCACCAGTCACAGAAAAGC
ATCTTACGGATGGCATGACAGTAAGAGAATTATGCAGTGCTGCCATAACCATGAGTGATAACACTGCGGC
CAACTTACTTCTGACAACGATCGGAGGACCGAAGGAGCTAACCGCTTTTTTGCACAACATGGGGGATCAT
GTAACTCGCCTTGATCGTTGGGAACCGGAGCTGAATGAAGCCATACCAAACGACGAGCGTGACACCACGA
TGCCTGTAGCAATGGCAACAACGTTGCGCAAACTATTAACTGGCGAACTACTTACTCTAGCTTCCCGGCA
ACAATTAATAGACTGGATGGAGGCGGATAAAGTTGCAGGACCACTTCTGCGCTCGGCCCTTCCGGCTGGC
TGGTTTATTGCTGATAAATCTGGAGCCGGTGAGCGTGGAAGCCGCGGTATCATTGCAGCACTGGGGCCAG
ATGGTAAGCCCTCCCGTATCGTAGTTATCTACACGACGGGGAGTCAGGCAACTATGGATGAACGAAATAG
ACAGATCGCTGAGATAGGTGCCTCACTGATTAAGCATTGGTAACTGTCAGACCAAGTTTACTCATATATA
CTTTAGATTGATTTAAAACTTCATTTTTAATTTAAAAGGATCTAGGTGAAGATCCTTTTTGATAATCTCA
TGACCAAAATCCCTTAACGTGAGTTTTCGTTCCACTGAGCGTCAGACCCCGTAGAAAAGATCAAAGGATC
TTCTTGAGATCCTTTTTTTCTGCGCGTAATCTGCTGCTTGCAAACAAAAAAACCACCGCTACCAGCGGTG
GTTTGTTTGCCGGATCAAGAGCTACCAACTCTTTTTCCGAAGGTAACTGGCTTCAGCAGAGCGCAGATAC
CAAATACTGTTCTTCTAGTGTAGCCGTAGTTAGGCCACCACTTCAAGAACTCTGTAGCACCGCCTACATA
CCTCGCTCTGCTAATCCTGTTACCAGTGGCTGCTGCCAGTGGCGATAAGTCGTGTCTTACCGGGTTGGAC
TCAAGACGATAGTTACCGGATAAGGCGCAGCGGTCGGGCTGAACGGGGGGTTCGTGCACACAGCCCAGCT
TGGAGCGAACGACCTACACCGAACTGAGATACCTACAGCGTGAGCTATGAGAAAGCGCCACGCTTCCCGA
AGGGAGAAAGGCGGACAGGTATCCGGTAAGCGGCAGGGTCGGAACAGGAGAGCGCACGAGGGAGCTTCCA
GGGGGAAACGCCTGGTATCTTTATAGTCCTGTCGGGTTTCGCCACCTCTGACTTGAGCGTCGATTTTTGT
GATGCTCGTCAGGGGGGCGGAGCCTATGGAAAAACGCCAGCAACGCGGCCTTTTTACGGTTCCTGGCCTT
TTGCTGGCCTTTTGCTCACATGTGAGGGCCTATTTCCCATGATTCCTTCATATTTGCATATACGATACAA
GGCTGTTAGAGAGATAATTGGAATTAATTTGACTGTAAACACAAAGATATTAGTACAAAATACGTGACGT
AGAAAGTAATAATTTCTTGGGTAGTTTGCAGTTTTAAAATTATGTTTTAAAATGGACTATCATATGCTTA
CCGTAACTTGAAAGTATTTCGATTTCTTGGCTTTATATATCTTGTGGAAAGGACGAAACACCGTGTCAGC
TTGCCCTGCAGAAGTTTTAGAGCTAGAAATAGCAAGTTAAAATAAGGCTAGTCCGTTATCAACTTGAAAA
AGTGGCACCGAGTCGGTGCTTTTTTGTTTTAGAGCTAGAAATAGCAAGTTAAAATAAGGCTAGTCCGTTT
TTAGCGCGTGCGCCAATTCTGCAGACAAATGGCTCTAGAGGTACCCGTTACATAACTTACGGTAAATGGC
CCGCCTGGCTGACCGCCCAACGACCCCCGCCCATTGACGTCAATAGTAACGCCAATAGGGACTTTCCATT
GACGTCAATGGGTGGAGTATTTACGGTAAACTGCCCACTTGGCAGTACATCAAGTGTATCATATGCCAAG
TACGCCCCCTATTGACGTCAATGACGGTAAATGGCCCGCCTGGCATTGTGCCCAGTACATGACCTTATGG
GACTTTCCTACTTGGCAGTACATCTACGTATTAGTCATCGCTATTACCATGGTCGAGGTGAGCCCCACGT
TCTGCTTCACTCTCCCCATCTCCCCCCCCTCCCCACCCCCAATTTTGTATTTATTTATTTTTTAATTATT
TTGTGCAGCGATGGGGGCGG
Features (pLannotate 1.2.2; 20 found; start..end, strand, type, name):
      1..117     +  promoter       chicken β-actin promoter (fragment): contains a 21-bp deletion relative to the standard chicken β-actin promoter
    118..345     +  intron         hybrid intron: hybrid between chicken β-actin (CBA) and minute virus of mice (MMV) introns (Gray et al., 2011)
    483..2198    +  CDS            Cas9(N): N-terminal portion of Streptococcus pyogenes Cas9 (Zetsche et al., 2015)
   2085..4583    +  CDS            Cas9(C): C-terminal portion of Streptococcus pyogenes Cas9 (Zetsche et al., 2015)
   4584..4631    +  CDS            nucleoplasmin NLS: bipartite nuclear localization signal from nucleoplasmin
   4701..5300    +  CDS            PuroR (fragment): puromycin N-acetyltransferase; pac from Streptomyces; confers resistance to puromycin
   5334..5445    +  polyA_signal   bGH poly(A) signal: bovine growth hormone polyadenylation signal
   5550..5690    +  repeat_region  AAV2 ITR: inverted terminal repeat of adeno-associated virus serotype 2 inverted
   5695..5746    -  misc_feature   bom (fragment): basis of mobility region from pBR322
   5765..6220    +  rep_origin     f1 ori (sequence partly withheld): f1 bacteriophage origin of replication; arrow indicates direction of (+) strand synthesis
   6221..6270    -  misc_feature   bom (fragment): basis of mobility region from pBR322
   6372..6407    -  CDS            rop (fragment): Rop protein, which maintains plasmids at low copy number; rop
   6502..6606    +  promoter       AmpR promoter: bla
   6607..7467    +  CDS            AmpR: β-lactamase; bla; confers resistance to ampicillin, carbenicillin, and related antibiotics
   7638..8226    +  rep_origin     ori: high-copy-number ColE1/pMB1/pBR322/pUC origin of replication
   8288..8528    +  promoter       U6 promoter: RNA polymerase III promoter for human U6 snRNA
   8558..8633    +  misc_RNA       gRNA scaffold: guide RNA scaffold for the Streptococcus pyogenes CRISPR/Cas9 system
   8640..8683    +  misc_RNA       gRNA scaffold (fragment): guide RNA scaffold for the Streptococcus pyogenes CRISPR/Cas9 system
   8730..9015    +  enhancer       CMV enhancer: human cytomegalovirus immediate early enhancer; contains an 18-bp deletion relative to the standard CMV enhancer
   9017..4       +  promoter       chicken β-actin promoter (fragment) (across the origin): contains a 21-bp deletion relative to the standard chicken β-actin promoter
