[The description below was written by a language model from this plasmid's Addgene catalogue record and pLannotate feature annotations shown in this document.]
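Description:
OVOL2.2.2-gDNA is a mammalian CRISPR/Cas9 expression plasmid built on the pX462 backbone, carrying a single guide RNA directed against the human OVOL2 gene. It is maintained in E. coli as a high-copy plasmid through a ColE1/pUC-type origin with ampicillin selection (AmpR under its own bla promoter). The backbone also carries an f1 phage origin, a single annotated AAV2 ITR, and small remnants of pBR322 bom and rop sequences.

Two expression units make up the payload. A human U6 RNA polymerase III promoter drives the guide, whose 20-nt spacer was inserted between BbsI sites (destroyed during cloning) directly upstream of the S. pyogenes gRNA scaffold. The depositor notes that the recorded guide sequence includes the PAM, which is not part of the cloned insert. The second unit uses a hybrid CMV enhancer/chicken β-actin promoter with a hybrid intron to express S. pyogenes Cas9, annotated as overlapping N- and C-terminal portions that together span the full coding region. Cas9 is followed by a nucleoplasmin nuclear localization signal, a puromycin N-acetyltransferase coding sequence and a bGH polyadenylation signal. The puromycin marker allows transient enrichment of transfected cells. The element linking Cas9 to the marker is not annotated in the feature table.

The insert name indicates a nickase design, consistent with pX462 being the Cas9 nickase version of this vector family, although the nickase mutation itself is not annotated. This suggests the guide is one of a pair used for offset nicking. The stated purpose is to create GFP fusion proteins, presumably by cutting at the OVOL2 locus to stimulate knock-in from a separate donor template. This plasmid itself carries no GFP sequence.
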