Addgene plasmid #175877: OVOL2.2.2-gDNA
Purpose: CRISPR/Cas9 plasmid to create GFP fusion proteins
Depositing lab: Barbara Stranger & Kevin White. Depositing organization: University of Chicago.
Backbone
  Vector backbone: pX462
  Backbone manufacturer: addgene ID: 62987
  Vector type: CRISPR
Growth in bacteria
  Bacterial resistance: Ampicillin, 100 μg/mL
  Growth temperature: 37°C
  Growth strain: DH5alpha
  Copy number: High Copy
Gene/Insert
  Gene/Insert name: OVOL2-Nicakse2
  gRNA/shRNA sequence: TGTCAGCTTGCCCTGCAGAA(GGG)
  Species: H. sapiens (human)
  Cloning method: Restriction Enzyme; 5′ cloning site BbsI (destroyed during cloning); 3′ cloning site BbsI (destroyed during cloning)
Terms and licenses: Academic/Nonprofit Terms; Industry Terms: Not Available to Industry
Depositor comments: gRNA sequence also includes uncloned PAM
How to cite: OVOL2.2.2-gDNA was a gift from Barbara Stranger & Kevin White (Addgene plasmid # 175877 ; http://n2t.net/addgene:175877 ; RRID:Addgene_175877)
